>Addgene plasmid #241828 | rAAV-Ef1α-TdTomato-WPRE-polyA | addgene full sequence | sequence record 481920 | Addgene NGS Result
CCTGCAGGCAGCTGCGCGCTCGCTCGCTCACTGAGGCCGCCCGGGCGTCGGGCGACCTTTGGTCGCCCGG
CCTCAGTGAGCGAGCGAGCGCGCAGAGAGGGAGTGGCCAACTCCATCACTAGGGGTTCCTGCGGCCGCAC
GCGTAAGCTTTGCAAAGATGGATAAAGTTTTAAACAGAGAGGAATCTTTGCAGCTAATGGACCTTCTAGG
TCTTGAAAGGAGTGGGAATTGGCTCCGGTGCCCGTCAGTGGGCAGAGCGCACATCGCCCACAGTCCCCGA
GAAGTTGGGGGGAGGGGTCGGCAATTGAACCGGTGCCTAGAGAAGGTGGCGCGGGGTAAACTGGGAAAGT
GATGTCGTGTACTGGCTCCGCCTTTTTCCCGAGGGTGGGGGAGAACCGTATATAAGTGCAGTAGTCGCCG
TGAACGTTCTTTTTCGCAACGGGTTTGCCGCCAGAACACAGGTAAGTGCCGTGTGTGGTTCCCGCGGGCC
TGGCCTCTTTACGGGTTATGGCCCTTGCGTGCCTTGAATTACTTCCACCTGGCTGCAGTACGTGATTCTT
GATCCCGAGCTTCGGGTTGGAAGTGGGTGGGAGAGTTCGAGGCCTTGCGCTTAAGGAGCCCCTTCGCCTC
GTGCTTGAGTTGAGGCCTGGCCTGGGCGCTGGGGCCGCCGCGTGCGAATCTGGTGGCACCTTCGCGCCTG
TCTCGCTGCTTTCGATAAGTCTCTAGCCATTTAAAATTTTTGATGACCTGCTGCGACGCTTTTTTTCTGG
CAAGATAGTCTTGTAAATGCGGGCCAAGATCTGCACACTGGTATTTCGGTTTTTGGGGCCGCGGGCGGCG
ACGGGGCCCGTGCGTCCCAGCGCACATGTTCGGCGAGGCGGGGCCTGCGAGCGCGGCCACCGAGAATCGG
ACGGGGGTAGTCTCAAGCTGGCCGGCCTGCTCTGGTGCCTGGCCTCGCGCCGCCGTGTATCGCCCCGCCC
TGGGCGGCAAGGCTGGCCCGGTCGGCACCAGTTGCGTGAGCGGAAAGATGGCCGCTTCCCGGCCCTGCTG
CAGGGAGCTCAAAATGGAGGACGCGGCGCTCGGGAGAGCGGGCGGGTGAGTCACCCACACAAAGGAAAAG
GGCCTTTCCGTCCTCAGCCGTCGCTTCATGTGACTCCACGGAGTACCGGGCGCCGTCCAGGCACCTCGAT
TAGTTCTCGAGCTTTTGGAGTACGTCGTCTTTAGGTTGGGGGGAGGGGTTTTATGCGATGGAGTTTCCCC
ACACTGAGTGGGTGGAGACTGAAGTTAGGCCAGCTTGGCACTTGATGTAATTCTCCTTGGAATTTGCCCT
TTTTGAGTTTGGATCTTGGTTCATTCTCAAGCCTCAGACAGTGGTTCAAAGTTTTTTTCTTCCATTTCAG
GTGTCGTGAGGTACCGGATCCCGCCACCATGGTGAGCAAGGGCGAGGAGGTCATCAAAGAGTTCATGCGC
TTCAAGGTGCGCATGGAGGGCTCCATGAACGGCCACGAGTTCGAGATCGAGGGCGAGGGCGAGGGCCGCC
CCTACGAGGGCACCCAGACCGCCAAGCTGAAGGTGACCAAGGGCGGCCCCCTGCCCTTCGCCTGGGACAT
CCTGTCCCCCCAGTTCATGTACGGCTCCAAGGCGTACGTGAAGCACCCCGCCGACATCCCCGATTACAAG
AAGCTGTCCTTCCCCGAGGGCTTCAAGTGGGAGCGCGTGATGAACTTCGAGGACGGCGGTCTGGTGACCG
TGACCCAGGACTCCTCCCTGCAGGACGGCACGCTGATCTACAAGGTGAAGATGCGCGGCACCAACTTCCC
CCCCGACGGCCCCGTAATGCAGAAGAAGACCATGGGCTGGGAGGCCTCCACCGAGCGCCTGTACCCCCGC
GACGGCGTGCTGAAGGGCGAGATCCACCAGGCCCTGAAGCTGAAGGACGGCGGCCGCTACCTGGTGGAGT
TCAAGACCATCTACATGGCCAAGAAGCCCGTGCAACTGCCCGGCTACTACTACGTGGACACCAAGCTGGA
CATCACCTCCCACAACGAGGACTACACCATCGTGGAACAGTACGAGCGCTCCGAGGGCCGCCACCACCTG
TTCCTGGGGCATGGCACCGGCAGCACCGGCAGCGGCAGCTCCGGCACCGCCTCCTCCGAGGACAACAACA
TGGCCGTCATCAAAGAGTTCATGCGCTTCAAGGTGCGCATGGAGGGCTCCATGAACGGCCACGAGTTCGA
GATCGAGGGCGAGGGCGAGGGCCGCCCCTACGAGGGCACCCAGACCGCCAAGCTGAAGGTGACCAAGGGC
GGCCCCCTGCCCTTCGCCTGGGACATCCTGTCCCCCCAGTTCATGTACGGCTCCAAGGCGTACGTGAAGC
ACCCCGCCGACATCCCCGATTACAAGAAGCTGTCCTTCCCCGAGGGCTTCAAGTGGGAGCGCGTGATGAA
CTTCGAGGACGGCGGTCTGGTGACCGTGACCCAGGACTCCTCCCTGCAGGACGGCACGCTGATCTACAAG
GTGAAGATGCGCGGCACCAACTTCCCCCCCGACGGCCCCGTAATGCAGAAGAAGACCATGGGCTGGGAGG
CCTCCACCGAGCGCCTGTACCCCCGCGACGGCGTGCTGAAGGGCGAGATCCACCAGGCCCTGAAGCTGAA
GGACGGCGGCCGCTACCTGGTGGAGTTCAAGACCATCTACATGGCCAAGAAGCCCGTGCAACTGCCCGGC
TACTACTACGTGGACACCAAGCTGGACATCACCTCCCACAACGAGGACTACACCATCGTGGAACAGTACG
AGCGCTCCGAGGGCCGCCACCACCTGTTCCTGTACGGCATGGACGAGCTGTACAAGTAAGAATTCGATAT
CAAGCTTATCGATAATCAACCTCTGGATTACAAAATTTGTGAAAGATTGACTGGTATTCTTAACTATGTT
GCTCCTTTTACGCTATGTGGATACGCTGCTTTAATGCCTTTGTATCATGCTATTGCTTCCCGTATGGCTT
TCATTTTCTCCTCCTTGTATAAATCCTGGTTGCTGTCTCTTTATGAGGAGTTGTGGCCCGTTGTCAGGCA
ACGTGGCGTGGTGTGCACTGTGTTTGCTGACGCAACCCCCACTGGTTGGGGCATTGCCACCACCTGTCAG
CTCCTTTCCGGGACTTTCGCTTTCCCCCTCCCTATTGCCACGGCGGAACTCATCGCCGCCTGCCTTGCCC
GCTGCTGGACAGGGGCTCGGCTGTTGGGCACTGACAATTCCGTGGTGTTGTCGGGGAAATCATCGTCCTT
TCCTTGGCTGCTCGCCTATGTTGCCACCTGGATTCTGCGCGGGACGTCCTTCTGCTACGTCCCTTCGGCC
CTCAATCCAGCGGACCTTCCTTCCCGCGGCCTGCTGCCGGCTCTGCGGCCTCTTCCGCGTCTTCGCCTTC
GCCCTCAGACGAGTCGGATCTCCCTTTGGGCCGCCTCCCCGCATCGATACCGAGCGCTGCTCGAGAGATC
TACGGGTGGCATCCCTGTGACCCCTCCCCAGTGCCTCTCCTGGCCCTGGAAGTTGCCACTCCAGTGCCCA
CCAGCCTTGTCCTAATAAAATTAAGTTGCATCATTTTGTCTGACTAGGTGTCCTTCTATAATATTATGGG
GTGGAGGGGGGTGGTATGGAGCAAGGGGCAAGTTGGGAAGACAACCTGTAGGGCCTGCGGGGTCTATTGG
GAACCAAGCTGGAGTGCAGTGGCACAATCTTGGCTCACTGCAATCTCCGCCTCCTGGGTTCAAGCGATTC
TCCTGCCTCAGCCTCCCGAGTTGTTGGGATTCCAGGCATGCATGACCAGGCTCAGCTAATTTTTGTTTTT
TTGGTAGAGACGGGGTTTCACCATATTGGCCAGGCTGGTCTCCAACTCCTAATCTCAGGTGATCTACCCA
CCTTGGCCTCCCAAATTGCTGGGATTACAGGCGTGAACCACTGCTCCCTTCCCTGTCCTTCTGATTTTGT
AGGTAACCACGTGCGGACCGAGCGGCCGCAGGAACCCCTAGTGATGGAGTTGGCCACTCCCTCTCTGCGC
GCTCGCTCGCTCACTGAGGCCGGGCGACCAAAGGTCGCCCGACGCCCGGGCTTTGCCCGGGCGGCCTCAG
TGAGCGAGCGAGCGCGCAGCTGCCTGCAGGGGCGCCTGATGCGGTATTTTCTCCTTACGCATCTGTGCGG
TATTTCACACCGCATA
[95 nt withheld, positions 4217-4311]
T
[46 nt withheld, positions 4313-4358]
C
[141 nt withheld, positions 4360-4500]
CCTTTGACGTTGGAGTCCACGTTCTTT
[37 nt withheld, positions 4528-4564]
ACTCTATCTCGGGCTATTCTTTTGATTTATAAGGGATTTTGCCGATTTCGGTCTATTGGTTAAAAAATGA
GCTGATTTAACAAAAATTTAACGCGAATTTTAACAAAATATTAACGTTTACAATTTTATGGTGCACTCTC
AGTACAATCTGCTCTGATGCCGCATAGTTAAGCCAGCCCCGACACCCGCCAACACCCGCTGACGCGCCCT
GACGGGCTTGTCTGCTCCCGGCATCCGCTTACAGACAAGCTGTGACCGTCTCCGGGAGCTGCATGTGTCA
GAGGTTTTCACCGTCATCACCGAAACGCGCGAGACGAAAGGGCCTCGTGATACGCCTATTTTTATAGGTT
AATGTCATGATAATAATGGTTTCTTAGACGTCAGGTGGCACTTTTCGGGGAAATGTGCGCGGAACCCCTA
TTTGTTTATTTTTCTAAATACATTCAAATATGTATCCGCTCATGAGACAATAACCCTGATAAATGCTTCA
ATAATATTGAAAAAGGAAGAGTATGAGTATTCAACATTTCCGTGTCGCCCTTATTCCCTTTTTTGCGGCA
TTTTGCCTTCCTGTTTTTGCTCACCCAGAAACGCTGGTGAAAGTAAAAGATGCTGAAGATCAGTTGGGTG
CACGAGTGGGTTACATCGAACTGGATCTCAACAGCGGTAAGATCCTTGAGAGTTTTCGCCCCGAAGAACG
TTTTCCAATGATGAGCACTTTTAAAGTTCTGCTATGTGGCGCGGTATTATCCCGTATTGACGCCGGGCAA
GAGCAACTCGGTCGCCGCATACACTATTCTCAGAATGACTTGGTTGAGTACTCACCAGTCACAGAAAAGC
ATCTTACGGATGGCATGACAGTAAGAGAATTATGCAGTGCTGCCATAACCATGAGTGATAACACTGCGGC
CAACTTACTTCTGACAACGATCGGAGGACCGAAGGAGCTAACCGCTTTTTTGCACAACATGGGGGATCAT
GTAACTCGCCTTGATCGTTGGGAACCGGAGCTGAATGAAGCCATACCAAACGACGAGCGTGACACCACGA
TGCCTGTAGCAATGGCAACAACGTTGCGCAAACTATTAACTGGCGAACTACTTACTCTAGCTTCCCGGCA
ACAATTAATAGACTGGATGGAGGCGGATAAAGTTGCAGGACCACTTCTGCGCTCGGCCCTTCCGGCTGGC
TGGTTTATTGCTGATAAATCTGGAGCCGGTGAGCGTGGGTCTCGCGGTATCATTGCAGCACTGGGGCCAG
ATGGTAAGCCCTCCCGTATCGTAGTTATCTACACGACGGGGAGTCAGGCAACTATGGATGAACGAAATAG
ACAGATCGCTGAGATAGGTGCCTCACTGATTAAGCATTGGTAACTGTCAGACCAAGTTTACTCATATATA
CTTTAGATTGATTTAAAACTTCATTTTTAATTTAAAAGGATCTAGGTGAAGATCCTTTTTGATAATCTCA
TGACCAAAATCCCTTAACGTGAGTTTTCGTTCCACTGAGCGTCAGACCCCGTAGAAAAGATCAAAGGATC
TTCTTGAGATCCTTTTTTTCTGCGCGTAATCTGCTGCTTGCAAACAAAAAAACCACCGCTACCAGCGGTG
GTTTGTTTGCCGGATCAAGAGCTACCAACTCTTTTTCCGAAGGTAACTGGCTTCAGCAGAGCGCAGATAC
CAAATACTGTTCTTCTAGTGTAGCCGTAGTTAGGCCACCACTTCAAGAACTCTGTAGCACCGCCTACATA
CCTCGCTCTGCTAATCCTGTTACCAGTGGCTGCTGCCAGTGGCGATAAGTCGTGTCTTACCGGGTTGGAC
TCAAGACGATAGTTACCGGATAAGGCGCAGCGGTCGGGCTGAACGGGGGGTTCGTGCACACAGCCCAGCT
TGGAGCGAACGACCTACACCGAACTGAGATACCTACAGCGTGAGCTATGAGAAAGCGCCACGCTTCCCGA
AGGGAGAAAGGCGGACAGGTATCCGGTAAGCGGCAGGGTCGGAACAGGAGAGCGCACGAGGGAGCTTCCA
GGGGGAAACGCCTGGTATCTTTATAGTCCTGTCGGGTTTCGCCACCTCTGACTTGAGCGTCGATTTTTGT
GATGCTCGTCAGGGGGGCGGAGCCTATGGAAAAACGCCAGCAACGCGGCCTTTTTACGGTTCCTGGCCTT
TTGCTGGCCTTTTGCTCACATGT
Features (pLannotate 1.2.2; 16 found; start..end, strand, type, name):
     12..39      +  repeat_region  AAV2 ITR (fragment): inverted terminal repeat of adeno-associated virus serotype 2 inverted
     68..95      +  repeat_region  AAV2 ITR (fragment): inverted terminal repeat of adeno-associated virus serotype 2 inverted
    158..224     +  CDS            small t antigen (fragment): SV40 (simian virus 40) small t antigen
    231..1409    +  promoter       EF-1α promoter: strong constitutive promoter for human elongation factor EF-1α
   1429..2858    +  CDS            tdTomato (fragment): tandem dimeric (pseudo-monomeric) derivative of DsRed (Shaner et al., 2004) mammalian codon-optimized
   2860..2884    +  misc_feature   MCS (fragment): pBluescript multiple cloning site
   2884..3472    +  misc_feature   WPRE: woodchuck hepatitis virus posttranscriptional regulatory element
   3504..3980    +  polyA_signal   hGH poly(A) signal: human growth hormone polyadenylation signal
   4020..4160    +  repeat_region  AAV2 ITR: inverted terminal repeat of adeno-associated virus serotype 2 inverted
   4165..4216    -  misc_feature   bom (fragment): basis of mobility region from pBR322
   4235..4690    +  rep_origin     f1 ori (sequence partly withheld): f1 bacteriophage origin of replication; arrow indicates direction of (+) strand synthesis
   4691..4740    -  misc_feature   bom (fragment): basis of mobility region from pBR322
   4842..4877    -  CDS            rop (fragment): Rop protein, which maintains plasmids at low copy number; rop
   4972..5076    +  promoter       AmpR promoter: bla
   5077..5937    +  CDS            AmpR: β-lactamase; bla; confers resistance to ampicillin, carbenicillin, and related antibiotics
   6108..6696    +  rep_origin     ori: high-copy-number ColE1/pMB1/pBR322/pUC origin of replication
