[The description below was written by a language model from this plasmid's Addgene catalogue record and pLannotate feature annotations shown in this document.]
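Description:
rAAV-Ef1α-TdTomato-WPRE-polyA is a recombinant adeno-associated virus transfer plasmid for constitutive expression of the red fluorescent protein tdTomato in mammalian cells. It is built on the rAAV-Ef1a-MCS backbone and is about 6.8 kb in the sequenced record. Propagation in bacteria relies on a high-copy ColE1/pUC-type origin and a β-lactamase gene under its own promoter for ampicillin selection. An f1 phage origin is also present, along with short remnants of pBR322 bom and rop sequences that appear to be backbone leftovers.

The expression cassette consists of the human EF-1α promoter, a strong and broadly active constitutive promoter, driving a mammalian codon-optimised tdTomato, the tandem-dimer derivative of DsRed. Downstream, after a small multiple cloning site remnant, lies the woodchuck hepatitis virus posttranscriptional regulatory element (WPRE), which generally boosts transcript stability and expression, followed by the human growth hormone polyadenylation signal. The cassette is flanked by AAV2 inverted terminal repeats, the cis elements needed for replication and packaging of the genome into AAV capsids when rep, cap and helper functions are supplied in trans. The annotation shows a full ITR on the 3′ side but only two short ITR fragments on the 5′ side; whether this reflects the difficulty of sequencing these structured repeats or a real truncation cannot be determined from the record. The depositor states that discrepancies between their sequence and the repository's have no functional consequence. A short fragment annotated as SV40 small t antigen upstream of the promoter is probably incidental.

The associated publication compares AAV serotypes for transduction of olfactory sensory neurons, which suggests use as a fluorescent reporter genome for marking and quantifying transduced cells.
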