Addgene plasmid #241828: rAAV-Ef1α-TdTomato-WPRE-polyA
Purpose: AAV construct for constitutive expression of TdTomato.
Depositing lab: Benjamin Arenkiel. Depositing organization: Baylor College of Medicine. Publication: Comparative analysis of AAV serotypes for transduction of olfactory sensory neurons. Belfort BDW, Jia JD, Garza AR, Insalaco AM, McGinnis JP, Pekarek BT, Ortiz-Guzman J, Tepe B, Chen H, Liu Z, Arenkiel BR. Front Neurosci. 2025 Feb 13;19:1531122. doi: 10.3389/fnins.2025.1531122. eCollection 2025. PubMed 40018362.
Backbone
  Vector backbone: rAAV-Ef1a-MCS
  Vector type: Mammalian Expression, AAV
Growth in bacteria
  Bacterial resistance: Ampicillin, 100 μg/mL
  Growth temperature: 37°C
  Growth strain: NEB Stable
  Copy number: Unknown
Gene/Insert
  Gene/Insert name: TdTomato-WPRE-polyA
Terms and licenses: Academic/Nonprofit Terms; Industry Terms: Not Available to Industry
Depositor comments: The discrepancies between the depositor's sequence and Addgene's sequences have no functional consequences.
How to cite: rAAV-Ef1α-TdTomato-WPRE-polyA was a gift from Benjamin Arenkiel (Addgene plasmid # 241828 ; http://n2t.net/addgene:241828 ; RRID:Addgene_241828)
